>Addgene plasmid #154681 | pEPYC1CB0336 | depositor full sequence | sequence record 299612 | pEPYC1CB0336 sequence 7156 bps
GCAATTGTCTTCTGCACGAAGTGGTTTAAACTATCAGTGTTTGACAGGATATATTGGCGGGTAAACCTAA
GAGAAAAGAGCGTTTATTAGAATAATCGGATATTTAAAAGGGCGTGAAAAGGTTTATCCGTTCGTCCATT
TGTATGTGCATGCCAACCACAGGGTTCCCCAGATCAGGCGCTGGCTGCTGAACCCCCAGCCGGAACTGAC
CCCACAAGGCCCTAGCGTTTGCAATGCACCAGGTCATCATTGACCCAGGCGTGTTCCACCAGGCCGCTGC
CTCGCAACTCTTCGCAGGCTTCGCCGACCTGCTCGCGCCACTTCTTCACGCGGGTGGAATCCGATCCGCA
CATGAGGCGGAAGGTTTCCAGCTTGAGCGGGTACGGCTCCCGGTGCGAGCTGAAATAGTCGAACATCCGT
CGGGCCGTCGGCGACAGCTTGCGGTACTTCTCCCATATGAATTTCGTGTAGTGGTCGCCAGCAAACAGCA
CGACGATTTCCTCGTCGATCAGGACCTGGCAACGGGACGTTTTCTTGCCACGGTCCAGGACGCGGAAGCG
GTGCAGCAGCGACACCGATTCCAGGTGCCCAACGCGGTCGGACGTGAAGCCCATCGCCGTCGCCTGTAGG
CGCGACAGGCATTCCTCGGCCTTCGTGTAATACCGGCCATTGATCGACCAGCCCAGGTCCTGGCAAAGCT
CGTAGAACGTGAAGGTGATCGGCTCGCCGATAGGGGTGCGCTTCGCGTACTCCAACACCTGCTGCCACAC
CAGTTCGTCATCGTCGGCCCGCAGCTCGACGCCGGTGTAGGTGATCTTCACGTCCTTGTTGACGTGGAAA
ATGACCTTGTTTTGCAGCGCCTCGCGCGGGATTTTCTTGTTGCGCGTGGTGAACAGGGCAGAGCGGGCCG
TGTCGTTTGGCATCGCTCGCATCGTGTCCGGCCACGGCGCAATATCGAACAAGGAAAGCTGCATTTCCTT
GATCTGCTGCTTCGTGTGTTTCAGCAACGCGGCCTGCTTGGCCTCGCTGACCTGTTTTGCCAGGTCCTCG
CCGGCGGTTTTTCGCTTCTTGGTCGTCATAGTTCCTCGCGTGTCGATGGTCATCGACTTCGCCAAACCTG
CCGCCTCCTGTTCAAGACGACGCGAACGCTCCACGGCGGCCGATGGCGCGGGCAGGGCAGGGGGAGCCAG
TTGCACGCTGTCGCGCTCGATCTTGGCCGTAGCTTGCTGGACCATCGAGCCGACGGACTGGAAGGTTTCG
CGGGGCGCACGCATGACGGTGCGGCTTGCGATGGTTTCGGCATCCTCGGCGGAAAACCCCGCGTCGATCA
GTTCTTGCCTGTATGCCTTCCGGTCAAACGTCCGATTCATTCACCCTCCTTGCGGGATTGCCCCGACTCA
CGCCGGGGCAATGTGCCCTTATTCCTGATTTGACCCGCCTGGTGCCTTGGTGTCCAGATAATCCACCTTA
TCGGCAATGAAGTCGGTCCCGTAGACCGTCTGGCCGTCCTTCTCGTACTTGGTATTCCGAATCTTGCCCT
GCACGAATACCAGCGACCCCTTGCCCAAATACTTGCCGTGGGCCTCGGCCTGAGAGCCAAAACACTTGAT
GCGGAAGAAGTCGGTGCGCTCCTGCTTGTCGCCGGCATCGTTGCGCCACATCTAGGATCTGCCAGGAACC
GTAAAAAGGCCGCGTTGCTGGCGTTTTTCCATAGGCTCCGCCCCCCTGACGAGCATCACAAAAATCGACG
CTCAAGTCAGAGGTGGCGAAACCCGACAGGACTATAAAGATACCAGGCGTTTCCCCCTGGAAGCTCCCTC
GTGCGCTCTCCTGTTCCGACCCTGCCGCTTACCGGATACCTGTCCGCCTTTCTCCCTTCGGGAAGCGTGG
CGCTTTCTCATAGCTCACGCTGTAGGTATCTCAGTTCGGTGTAGGTCGTTCGCTCCAAGCTGGGCTGTGT
GCACGAACCCCCCGTTCAGCCCGACCGCTGCGCCTTATCCGGTAACTATCGTCTTGAGTCCAACCCGGTA
AGACACGACTTATCGCCACTGGCAGCAGCCACTGGTAACAGGATTAGCAGAGCGAGGTATGTAGGCGGTG
CTACAGAGTTCTTGAAGTGGTGGCCTAACTACGGCTACACTAGAAGAACAGTATTTGGTATCTGCGCTCT
GCTGAAGCCAGTTACCTTCGGAAAAAGAGTTGGTAGCTCTTGATCCGGCAAACAAACCACCGCTGGTAGC
GGTGGTTTTTTTGTTTGCAAGCAGCAGATTACGCGCAGAAAAAAAGGATCTCAAGAAGATCCTTTGATCT
TTTCTACGGGGTCTGACGCTCAGTGGAACGAAAACTCACGTTAAGGGATTTTGGTCATGAGATTATCAAA
AAGGATCTTCACCTAGATCCTTTTAAATTAAAAATGAAGTTTTAAATCAATCTAAAGTATATATGAGTAA
ACTTGGTCTGACAGTTACCAATGCTTAATCAGTGAGGCACCTATCTCAGCGATCTGTCTATTTCGTTCAT
CCATAGTTGCCTGACTCCCCGTCGTGTAGATAACTACGATACGGGAGGGCTTACCATCTGGCCCCAGTGC
TGCAATGATACCGCGAGAACCACGCTCACCGGCTCCAGATTTATCAGCAATAAACCAGCCAGCCGGAAGG
GCCGAGCGCAGAAGTGGTCCTGCAACTTTATCCGCCTCCATCCAGTCTATTAATTGTTGCCGGGAAGCTA
GAGTAAGTAGTTCGCCAGTTAATAGTTTGCGCAACGTTGTTGCCATTGCTACAGGCATCGTGGTGTCACG
CTCGTCGTTTGGTATGGCTTCATTCAGCTCCGGTTCCCAACGATCAAGGCGAGTTACATGATCCCCCATG
TTGTGCAAAAAAGCGGTTAGCTCCTTCGGTCCTCCGATCGTTGTCAGAAGTAAGTTGGCCGCAGTGTTAT
CACTCATGGTTATGGCAGCACTGCATAATTCTCTTACTGTCATGCCATCCGTAAGATGCTTTTCTGTGAC
TGGTGAGTACTCAACCAAGTCATTCTGAGAATAGTGTATGCGGCGACCGAGTTGCTCTTGCCCGGCGTCA
ATACGGGATAATACCGCGCCACATAGCAGAACTTTAAAAGTGCTCATCATTGGAAAACGTTCTTCGGGGC
GAAAACTCTCAAGGATCTTACCGCTGTTGAGATCCAGTTCGATGTAACCCACTCGTGCACCCAACTGATC
TTCAGCATCTTTTACTTTCACCAGCGTTTCTGGGTGAGCAAAAACAGGAAGGCAAAATGCCGCAAAAAAG
GGAATAAGGGCGACACGGAAATGTTGAATACTCATACTCTTCCTTTTTCAATATTATTGAAGCATTTATC
AAGGTTATTGTCTCATGAGCGGATACATATTTGAATGTATTTAGAAAAATAAACAAATAGGGGTTCCGCG
CACGAATTGGCCAGCGCTGCCATTTTTGGGGTGAGGCCGTTCGCGGCCGAGGGGCGCAGCCCCTGGGGGG
ATGGGAGGCCCGCGTTAGCGGGCCGGGAGGGTTCGAGAAGGGGGGGCACCCCCCTTCGGCGTGCGCGGTC
ACGCGCACAGGGCGCAGCCCTGGTTAAAAACAAGGTTTATAAATATTGGTTTAAAAGCAGGTTAAAAGAC
AGGTTAGCGGTGGCCGAAAAACGGGCGGAAACCCTTGCAAATGCTGGATTTTCTGCCTGTGGACAGCCCC
TCAAATGTCAATAGGTGCGCCCCTCATCTGTCAGCACTCTGCCCCTCAAGTGTCAAGGATCGCGCCCCTC
ATCTGTCAGTAGTCGCGCCCCTCAAGTGTCAATACCGCAGGGCACTTATCCCCAGGCTTGTCCACATCAT
CTGTGGGAAACTCGCGTAAAATCAGGCGTTTTCGCCGATTTGCGAGGCTGGCCAGCTCCACGTCGCCGGC
CGAAATCGAGCCTGCCCCTCATCTGTCAACGCCGCGCCGGGTGAGTCGGCCCCTCAAGTGTCAACGTCCG
CCCCTCATCTGTCAGTGAGGGCCAAGTTTTCCGCGAGGTATCCACAACGCCGGCGGCCGCGGTGTCTCGC
ACACGGCTTCGACGGCGTTTCTGGCGCGTTTGCAGGGCCATAGACGGCCGCCAGCCCAGCGGCGAGGGCA
ACCAGCCCGGTGAGCGTCGCAAAGGAGATCCTGATCTGACTGATGGGCTGCCTGTATCGAGTGGTGATTT
TGTGCCGAGCTGCCGGTCGGGGAGCTGTTGGCTGGCTGGTGGCAGGATATATTGTGGTGTAAACAAATTG
ACGCTTAGACAACTTAATAACACATTGCGGACGTTTTTAATGTACTGGGGTGGATGCAGTGGGCCCCACT
CTGTGAAGACAATGCCGAATTCGGATCCGGAGAGCGGAGAATTAAGGGAGTCACGCAAGCCGTTTTACGT
TTGGAACTGACAGAACCGCAACGTTGAAGGAGCCACTCAGCCGCGGGTTTCTGGAGTTTAATGAGCTAAG
CACATACGTCAGAAACCATTATTGCGCGTTCAAAAGTCGCCTAAGGTCACTATCAGCTAGCAAATATTTC
TTGTCAAAAATGCTCCACTGACGTTCCATAAATTCCCCTCGGTATCCAATTAGAGTCTCATATTCACTCT
CATACTGTATTTTTACAACAATTACCAACAACAACAAACAACAAACAACATTACAATTACTATTTACAAT
TACAATGGAGGACGCCAAAAACATAAAGAAAGGCCCGGCGCCATTCTATCCGCTGGAAGATGGAACCGCT
GGAGAGCAACTGCATAAGGCTATGAAGAGATACGCCCTGGTTCCTGGAACAATTGCTTTTACAGATGCAC
ATATCGAGGTGGACATCACTTACGCTGAGTACTTCGAAATGTCCGTTCGGTTGGCAGAAGCTATGAAACG
ATATGGGCTGAATACAAATCACAGAATCGTCGTATGCAGTGAAAACTCTCTTCAATTCTTTATGCCGGTG
TTGGGCGCGTTATTTATCGGAGTTGCAGTTGCGCCCGCGAACGACATTTATAATGAACGTGAATTGCTCA
ACAGTATGGGCATTTCGCAGCCTACCGTGGTGTTCGTTTCCAAAAAGGGGTTGCAAAAAATTTTGAACGT
GCAAAAAAAGCTCCCAATCATCCAAAAAATTATTATCATGGATTCTAAAACGGATTACCAGGGATTTCAG
TCGATGTACACGTTCGTCACATCTCATCTACCTCCCGGTTTTAATGAATACGATTTTGTGCCAGAGTCCT
TCGATAGGGACAAGACAATTGCACTGATCATGAACTCCTCTGGATCTACTGGTCTGCCTAAAGGTGTCGC
TCTGCCTCATAGAACTGCCTGCGTGAGATTCTCGCATGCCAGAGATCCTATTTTTGGCAATCAAATCATT
CCGGATACTGCGATTTTAAGTGTTGTTCCATTCCATCACGGTTTTGGAATGTTTACTACACTCGGATATT
TGATATGTGGATTTCGAGTCGTCTTAATGTATAGATTTGAAGAAGAACTGTTTCTGAGGAGCCTTCAGGA
TTACAAGATTCAAAGTGCGCTGCTGGTGCCAACCCTATTCTCCTTCTTCGCCAAAAGCACTCTGATTGAC
AAATACGATTTATCTAATTTACACGAAATTGCTTCTGGTGGCGCTCCCCTCTCTAAGGAAGTCGGGGAAG
CGGTTGCCAAGAGGTTCCATCTGCCAGGTATCAGGCAAGGATATGGGCTCACTGAGACTACATCAGCTAT
TCTGATTACACCCGAGGGGGATGATAAACCGGGCGCGGTCGGTAAAGTTGTTCCATTTTTTGAAGCGAAG
GTTGTGGATCTGGATACCGGGAAAACGCTGGGCGTTAATCAAAGAGGCGAACTGTGTGTGAGAGGTCCTA
TGATTATGTCCGGTTATGTAAACAATCCGGAAGCGACCAACGCCTTGATTGACAAGGATGGATGGCTACA
TTCTGGAGACATAGCTTACTGGGACGAGGACGAACACTTCTTCATCGTTGACCGCCTGAAGTCTCTGATT
AAGTACAAAGGCTATCAGGTGGCTCCCGCTGAATTGGAATCCATCTTGCTCCAACACCCCAACATCTTCG
ACGCAGGTGTCGCAGGTCTGCCCGACGATGACGCCGGTGAACTTCCCGCCGCCGTTGTTGTTTTGGAGCA
CGGAAAGACGATGACGGAAAAAGAGATCGTGGATTACGTCGCCAGTCAAGTAACAACCGCGAAAAAGTTG
CGCGGAGGAGTTGTGTTTGTGGACGAAGTACCGAAAGGTCTTACCGGAAAACTCGACGCAAGAAAAATCA
GAGAGATCCTCATAAAGGCCAAGAAGGGCGGAAAGATCGCCGTGGGTTCGGATTATAAGGACCATGACGG
AGACTATAAGGACCATGACCTCGACGCTGCAGCAGCGGATTATAAGGACGATGACGATAAGTGAGCTTGT
CCTGCTTTAATGAGATATGCGAGAAGCCTATGATCGCATGATATTTGCTTTCAATTCTGTTGTGCACGTT
GTAAAAAACCTGAGCATGTGTAGCTCAGATCCTTACCGCCGGTTTCGGTTCATTCTAATGAATATATCAC
CCGTTACTATCGTATTTTTATGAATAATATTCTCCGTTCAATTTACTGATTGTACCCTACTACTTATATG
TACAATATTAAAATGAAAACAATATATTGTGCTGAATAGGTTTATAGCGACATCTATGATAGAGCGCCAC
AATAACAAACAATTGCGTTTTATTATTACAAATCCAATTTTAAAAAAAGCGGCAGAACCGGTCAAACCTA
AAAGACTGATTACATAAATCTTATTCAAATTTCAAAAGTGCCCCAGGGGCTAGTATCTACGACACACCGA
GCGGCGAACTAATAACGCTCACTGAAGGGAACTCCGGTTCCCCGCCGGCGCGCATGGGTGAGATTCCTTG
AAGTTGAGTATTGGCCGTCCGCTCTACCGAAAGTTACGGGCACCATTCAACCCGGTCCAGCACGGCGGCC
GGGTAACCGACTTGCTGCCCCGAGAATTATGCAGCATTTTTTTGGTGTATGTGGGCCCCAAATGAAGTGC
AGGTCAAACCTTGACAGTGACGACAAATCGTTGGGCGGGTCCAGGGCGAATTTTGCGACAACATGTCGAG
GCTCAGCAGGACCGCT
Features (pLannotate 1.2.2; 12 found; start..end, strand, type, name):
     42..66      +  misc_feature   RB T-DNA repeat: right border repeat from nopaline C58 T-DNA
    178..198     -  CDS            TetR (fragment): tetracycline resistance regulatory protein; tetR
    225..1370    -  CDS            trfA: TRFA_ECOLX - Experimental evidence at protein level: Swiss-Prot protein existence level 1. Also involved in plasmid copy number control, promoting intermolecular coupling of protein bound iterons at oriV, which inhibits replication initiation. From Escherichia coli.
   1706..2294    -  rep_origin     ori: high-copy-number ColE1/pMB1/pBR322/pUC origin of replication
   2465..3325    -  CDS            AmpR: β-lactamase; bla; confers resistance to ampicillin, carbenicillin, and related antibiotics
   3326..3430    -  promoter       AmpR promoter: bla
   3517..4148    -  rep_origin     oriV: incP origin of replication
   4240..4264    +  misc_feature   LB T-DNA repeat: left border repeat from nopaline C58 T-DNA
   4423..4602    +  promoter       NOS promoter: nopaline synthase promoter
   4638..4693    +  misc_feature   TMV Ω: translational enhancer from the tobacco mosaic virus 5'-leader sequence (Gallie et al., 1988)
   4695..6344    +  CDS            luciferase: firefly luciferase; luc+; enhanced luc+ version of the luciferase gene
   6442..7149    +  terminator     OCS terminator: octopine synthase terminator
