[The description below was written by a language model from this plasmid's Addgene catalogue record and pLannotate feature annotations shown in this document.]
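Description:
pEPYC1CB0336 is a MoClo (Golden Gate modular cloning) Level 1 plasmid built in the pICH47732 acceptor backbone and carrying a single plant transcription unit that reports promoter activity through firefly luciferase. The backbone is a binary-type vector. It has nopaline C58 left and right T-DNA border repeats flanking the cassette, so the payload can in principle be delivered to plant cells by Agrobacterium. It also carries the broad-host-range incP oriV with its trfA replication initiator, which supports maintenance outside E. coli. In E. coli it is propagated at high copy from a ColE1/pUC-type origin and selected with ampicillin through a bla gene under its own promoter. A very short annotated TetR fragment appears to be a backbone remnant rather than a functional gene. The insert was assembled through BsaI sites that were destroyed during cloning, as is usual for Type IIS assembly.

The cassette is described as NOS(ΔAP2+2)::TMV::LucF::Flag::ocsT. A modified nopaline synthase promoter drives transcription. The variant name suggests altered AP2-related sequence, but the record does not spell out the exact changes. The tobacco mosaic virus Ω leader follows and acts as a translational enhancer. Next is the firefly luciferase (luc+) coding sequence, which the catalogue entry says is fused to a Flag epitope tag. The tag is not separately annotated in the feature table, though a short unannotated gap lies between the luciferase CDS and the terminator. The octopine synthase terminator ends the unit.

The associated work concerns rational design of minimal synthetic plant promoters. In that context the plasmid serves as a quantitative luciferase reporter for measuring the strength of this NOS promoter variant in plant cells. As a Level 1 module it could also be combined with other transcription units in higher-level MoClo assemblies.
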