Addgene plasmid #154681: pEPYC1CB0336
Purpose: MoClo Level 1 luciferase reporter
Depositing lab: Nicola Patron. Depositing organization: Earlham Institute. Publication: Rational design of minimal synthetic promoters for plants. Cai YM, Kallam K, Tidd H, Gendarini G, Salzman A, Patron NJ. Nucleic Acids Res. 2020 Aug 28. pii: 5897334. doi: 10.1093/nar/gkaa682. PubMed 32856047.
Backbone
  Vector backbone: pICH47732
  Vector type: Synthetic Biology
Growth in bacteria
  Bacterial resistance: Ampicillin, 100 μg/mL
  Growth temperature: 37°C
  Growth strain: NEB Stable
  Copy number: High Copy
Gene/Insert
  Gene/Insert name: NOS(ΔAP2+2) Firefly luciferase expression cassette [NOS(ΔAP2+2)::TMV::LucF::Flag::ocsT]
  Species: Synthetic
  Cloning method: Restriction Enzyme; 5′ cloning site BsaI (destroyed during cloning); 3′ cloning site BsaI (destroyed during cloning)
Terms and licenses: Academic/Nonprofit Terms; Industry Terms: Not Available to Industry
Depositor comments: Please visit https://www.biorxiv.org/content/10.1101/2020.05.14.095406v1 for bioRxiv preprint.
How to cite: pEPYC1CB0336 was a gift from Nicola Patron (Addgene plasmid # 154681 ; http://n2t.net/addgene:154681 ; RRID:Addgene_154681)
